>Addgene plasmid #142355 | TFORF2676 | addgene full sequence | sequence record 397158 | Addgene NGS Result
TTAATGTAGTCTTATGCAATACTCTTGTAGTCTTGCAACATGGTAACGATGAGTTAGCAACATGCCTTAC
AAGGAGAGAAAAAGCACCGTGCATGCCGATTGGTGGAAGTAAGGTGGTACGATCGTGCCTTATTAGGAAG
GCAACAGACGGGTCTGACATGGATTGGACGAACCACTGAATTGCCGCATTGCAGAGATATTGTATTTAAG
TGCCTAGCTCGATACATAAACGGGTCTCTCTGGTTAGACCAGATCTGAGCCTGGGAGCTCTCTGGCTAAC
TAGGGAACCCACTGCTTAAGCCTCAATAAAGCTTGCCTTGAGTGCTTCAAGTAGTGTGTGCCCGTCTGTT
GTGTGACTCTGGTAACTAGAGATCCCTCAGACCCTTTTAGTCAGTGTGGAAAATCTCTAGCAGTGGCGCC
CGAACAGGGACTTGAAAGCGAAAGGGAAACCAGAGGAGCTCTCTCGACGCAGGACTCGGCTTGCTGAAGC
GCGCACGGCAAGAGGCGAGGGGCGGCGACTGGTGAGTACGCCAAAAATTTTGACTAGCGGAGGCTAGAAG
GAGAGAGATGGGTGCGAGAGCGTCAGTATTAAGCGGGGGAGAATTAGATCGCGATGGGAAAAAATTCGGT
TAAGGCCAGGGGGAAAGAAAAAATATAAATTAAAACATATAGTATGGGCAAGCAGGGAGCTAGAACGATT
CGCAGTTAATCCTGGCCTGTTAGAAACATCAGAAGGCTGTAGACAAATACTGGGACAGCTACAACCATCC
CTTCAGACAGGATCAGAAGAACTTAGATCATTATATAATACAGTAGCAACCCTCTATTGTGTGCATCAAA
GGATAGAGATAAAAGACACCAAGGAAGCTTTAGACAAGATAGAGGAAGAGCAAAACAAAAGTAAGACCAC
CGCACAGCAAGCGGCCGCTGATCTTCAGACCTGGAGGAGGAGATATGAGGGACAATTGGAGAAGTGAATT
ATATAAATATAAAGTAGTAAAAATTGAACCATTAGGAGTAGCACCCACCAAGGCAAAGAGAAGAGTGGTG
CAGAGAGAAAAAAGAGCAGTGGGAATAGGAGCTTTGTTCCTTGGGTTCTTGGGAGCAGCAGGAAGCACTA
TGGGCGCAGCGTCAATGACGCTGACGGTACAGGCCAGACAATTATTGTCTGGTATAGTGCAGCAGCAGAA
CAATTTGCTGAGGGCTATTGAGGCGCAACAGCATCTGTTGCAACTCACAGTCTGGGGCATCAAGCAGCTC
CAGGCAAGAATCCTGGCTGTGGAAAGATACCTAAAGGATCAACAGCTCCTGGGGATTTGGGGTTGCTCTG
GAAAACTCATTTGCACCACTGCTGTGCCTTGGAATGCTAGTTGGAGTAATAAATCTCTGGAACAGATTTG
GAATCACACGACCTGGATGGAGTGGGACAGAGAAATTAACAATTACACAAGCTTAATACACTCCTTAATT
GAAGAATCGCAAAACCAGCAAGAAAAGAATGAACAAGAATTATTGGAATTAGATAAATGGGCAAGTTTGT
GGAATTGGTTTAACATAACAAATTGGCTGTGGTATATAAAATTATTCATAATGATAGTAGGAGGCTTGGT
AGGTTTAAGAATAGTTTTTGCTGTACTTTCTATAGTGAATAGAGTTAGGCAGGGATATTCACCATTATCG
TTTCAGACCCACCTCCCAACCCCGAGGGGACCCATGCATTGCATCTCAATTAGTCAGCAACCAGGTGTGG
AAAGTCCCCAGGCTCCCCAGCAGGCAGAAGTATGCAAAGCATGCGTCTCAATTAGTCAGCAACCATAGTC
CCGCCCCTAACTCCGCCCATCCCGCCCCTAACTCCGCCCAGTTCCGCCCATTCTCCGCCCCATGGCTGAC
TAATTTTTTTTATTTATGCAGAGGCCGAGGCCGCCTCGGCCTCTGAGCTATTCCAGAAGTAGTGAGGAGG
CTTTTTTGGAGGCCTAGGCTTTTGCAAAAAGCTTTCTAGAGGTACCACCGGAGCTTACCATGACCGAGTA
CAAGCCCACGGTGCGCCTCGCCACCCGCGACGACGTCCCCAGGGCCGTACGCACCCTCGCCGCCGCGTTC
GCCGACTACCCCGCCACGCGCCACACCGTCGATCCGGACCGCCACATCGAGCGGGTCACCGAGCTGCAAG
AACTCTTCCTCACGCGCGTCGGGCTCGACATCGGCAAGGTGTGGGTCGCGGACGACGGCGCCGCCGTGGC
GGTCTGGACCACGCCGGAGAGCGTCGAAGCGGGGGCGGTGTTCGCCGAGATCGGCCCGCGCATGGCCGAG
TTGAGCGGTTCCCGGCTGGCCGCGCAGCAACAGATGGAAGGCCTCCTGGCGCCGCACCGGCCCAAGGAGC
CCGCGTGGTTCCTGGCCACCGTCGGCGTCTCGCCCGACCACCAGGGCAAGGGTCTGGGCAGCGCCGTCGT
GCTCCCCGGAGTGGAGGCGGCCGAGCGCGCCGGGGTGCCCGCCTTCCTGGAGACCTCCGCGCCCCGCAAC
CTCCCCTTCTACGAGCGGCTCGGCTTCACCGTCACCGCCGACGTCGAGGTGCCCGAAGGACCGCGCACCT
GGTGCATGACCCGCAAGCCCGGTGCCAGTTAACGAATTCTAGATCTTGAGACAAATGGCAGTATTCATCC
ACAATTTTAAAAGAAAAGGGGGGATTGGGGGGTACAGTGCAGGGGAAAGAATAGTAGACATAATAGCAAC
AGACATACAAACTAAAGAATTACAAAAACAAATTACAAAAATTCAAAATTTTCGGGTTTATTACAGGGAC
AGCAGAGATCCACTTTGGCGCCGGCTCGAGGCCTGCAGGTGCAAAGATGGATAAAGTTTTAAACAGAGAG
GAATCTTTGCAGCTAATGGACCTTCTAGGTCTTGAAAGGAGTGGGAATTGGCTCCGGTGCCCGTCAGTGG
GCAGAGCGCACATCGCCCACAGTCCCCGAGAAGTTGGGGGGAGGGGTCGGCAATTGAACCGGTGCCTAGA
GAAGGTGGCGCGGGGTAAACTGGGAAAGTGATGTCGTGTACTGGCTCCGCCTTTTTCCCGAGGGTGGGGG
AGAACCGTATATAAGTGCAGTAGTCGCCGTGAACGTTCTTTTTCGCAACGGGTTTGCCGCCAGAACACAG
GTAAGTGCCGTGTGTGGTTCCCGCGGGCCTGGCCTCTTTACGGGTTATGGCCCTTGCGTGCCTTGAATTA
CTTCCACCTGGCTGCAGTACGTGATTCTTGATCCCGAGCTTCGGGTTGGAAGTGGGTGGGAGAGTTCGAG
GCCTTGCGCTTAAGGAGCCCCTTCGCCTCGTGCTTGAGTTGAGGCCTGGCCTGGGCGCTGGGGCCGCCGC
GTGCGAATCTGGTGGCACCTTCGCGCCTGTCTCGCTGCTTTCGATAAGTCTCTAGCCATTTAAAATTTTT
GATGACCTGCTGCGACGCTTTTTTTCTGGCAAGATAGTCTTGTAAATGCGGGCCAAGATCTGCACACTGG
TATTTCGGTTTTTGGGGCCGCGGGCGGCGACGGGGCCCGTGCGTCCCAGCGCACATGTTCGGCGAGGCGG
GGCCTGCGAGCGCGGCCACCGAGAATCGGACGGGGGTAGTCTCAAGCTGGCCGGCCTGCTCTGGTGCCTG
GCCTCGCGCCGCCGTGTATCGCCCCGCCCTGGGCGGCAAGGCTGGCCCGGTCGGCACCAGTTGCGTGAGC
GGAAAGATGGCCGCTTCCCGGCCCTGCTGCAGGGAGCTCAAAATGGAGGACGCGGCGCTCGGGAGAGCGG
GCGGGTGAGTCACCCACACAAAGGAAAAGGGCCTTTCCGTCCTCAGCCGTCGCTTCATGTGACTCCACGG
AGTACCGGGCGCCGTCCAGGCACCTCGATTAGTTCTCGAGCTTTTGGAGTACGTCGTCTTTAGGTTGGGG
GGAGGGGTTTTATGCGATGGAGTTTCCCCACACTGAGTGGGTGGAGACTGAAGTTAGGCCAGCTTGGCAC
TTGATGTAATTCTCCTTGGAATTTGCCCTTTTTGAGTTTGGATCTTGGTTCATTCTCAAGCCTCAGACAG
TGGTTCAAAGTTTTTTTCTTCCATTTCAGGTGTCGTGAGGCTAGCACCGCCACCATGCATTCACTAAAGA
AAGTGACTTTTGAAGATGTAGCTATTGACTTCACCCAGGAAGAGTGGGCCATGATGGACACATCCAAGAG
AAAGCTGTACAGAGATGTGATGCTGGAAAATATCAGTCACCTGGTGTCCCTCGGGTACCAGATAAGCAAA
TCCTATATAATTTTGCAGCTGGAGCAAGGAAAAGAGCTGTGGCGGGAAGGAAGAGAATTTCTTCAAGACC
AGAATCCAGACAGGGAAAGTGCCCTTAAGAAAAAACACATGATATCCATGCATCCTATCACCAGAAAAGA
CGCATCCACCAGTATGACAATGGAGAACTCTCTCATTCTGGAGGATCCTTTTGAATGTAATGATTCGGGA
GAAGATTGCACTCACAGTTCCACAATAACTCAGCGTTTGTTAACTCACAGTGGAAAGAAACCCTATGTCA
GCAAACAGTGTGGAAAATCTCTTCGTAATCTTTTCTCCCCTAAACCACATAAACAAATTCATACTAAAGG
TAAATCATATCAATGTAATCTATGTGAAAAGGCCTATACTAATTGCTTTCGCCTTAGACGGCACAAGATG
ACTCACACTGGAGAGAGGCCATATGCATGTCATCTATGTGGAAAAGCCTTCACTCAGTGTTCTCACCTTA
GAAGACATGAGAAAACTCACACGGGAGAGAGACCATATAAGTGTCATCAATGTGGGAAAGCCTTTATTCA
ATCCTTTAACCTTCGAAGACATGAGAGAACTCACCTTGGAAAAAAGTGTTATGAATGTGATAAAAGTGGG
AAAGCCTTTAGTCAAAGCTCTGGCTTTAGAGGAAACAAAATAATTCACACTGGAGAGAAACCACATGCTT
GTCTTCTATGTGGGAAGGCCTTCAGTCTGTCTTCCGACCTTAGATAGTAATGAACTAGTCCGTAACTTGA
AAGTATTTCGATTTCTTGGCTTTATATATCTTGTGGAAAGGACGACATCCCTTAGATTGATCGGGTACCA
CGCGTTAAGTCGACAATCAACCTCTGGATTACAAAATTTGTGAAAGATTGACTGGTATTCTTAACTATGT
TGCTCCTTTTACGCTATGTGGATACGCTGCTTTAATGCCTTTGTATCATGCTATTGCTTCCCGTATGGCT
TTCATTTTCTCCTCCTTGTATAAATCCTGGTTGCTGTCTCTTTATGAGGAGTTGTGGCCCGTTGTCAGGC
AACGTGGCGTGGTGTGCACTGTGTTTGCTGACGCAACCCCCACTGGTTGGGGCATTGCCACCACCTGTCA
GCTCCTTTCCGGGACTTTCGCTTTCCCCCTCCCTATTGCCACGGCGGAACTCATCGCCGCCTGCCTTGCC
CGCTGCTGGACAGGGGCTCGGCTGTTGGGCACTGACAATTCCGTGGTGTTGTCGGGGAAATCATCGTCCT
TTCCTTGGCTGCTCGCCTGTGTTGCCACCTGGATTCTGCGCGGGACGTCCTTCTGCTACGTCCCTTCGGC
CCTCAATCCAGCGGACCTTCCTTCCCGCGGCCTGCTGCCGGCTCTGCGGCCTCTTCCGCGTCTTCGCCTT
CGCCCTCAGACGAGTCGGATCTCCCTTTGGGCCGCCTCCCCGCGTCGACTTTAAGACCAATGACTTACAA
GGCAGCTGTAGATCTTAGCCACTTTTTAAAAGAAAAGGGGGGACTGGAAGGGCTAATTCACTCCCAACGA
AGACAAGATCTGCTTTTTGCTTGTACTGGGTCTCTCTGGTTAGACCAGATCTGAGCCTGGGAGCTCTCTG
GCTAACTAGGGAACCCACTGCTTAAGCCTCAATAAAGCTTGCCTTGAGTGCTTCAAGTAGTGTGTGCCCG
TCTGTTGTGTGACTCTGGTAACTAGAGATCCCTCAGACCCTTTTAGTCAGTGTGGAAAATCTCTAGCAGT
ACGTATAGTAGTTCATGTCATCTTATTATTCAGTATTTATAACTTGCAAAGAAATGAATATCAGAGAGTG
AGAGGAACTTGTTTATTGCAGCTTATAATGGTTACAAATAAAGCAATAGCATCACAAATTTCACAAATAA
AGCATTTTTTTCACTGCATTCTAGTTGTGGTTTGTCCAAACTCATCAATGTATCTTATCATGTCTGGCTC
TAGCTATCCCGCCCCTAACTCCGCCCATCCCGCCCCTAACTCCGCCCAGTTCCGCCCATTCTCCGCCCCA
TGGCTGACTAATTTTTTTTATTTATGCAGAGGCCGAGGCCGCCTCGGCCTCTGAGCTATTCCAGAAGTAG
TGAGGAGGCTTTTTTGGAGGCCTAGGGACGTACCCAATTCGCCCTATAGTGAGTCGTATTACGCGCGCTC
ACTGGCCGTCGTTTTACAACGTCGTGACTGGGAAAACCCTGGCGTTACCCAACTTAATCGCCTTGCAGCA
CATCCCCCTTTCGCCAGCTGGCGTAATAGCGAAGAGGCCCGCACCGATCGCCCTTCCCAACAGTTGCGCA
GCCTGAATGGCGAATGGG
[124 nt withheld, positions 6599-6722]
C
[91 nt withheld, positions 6724-6814]
A
[49 nt withheld, positions 6816-6864]
CCTTTGACGTTGGAGTCCACGTTCTTT
[37 nt withheld, positions 6892-6928]
ACCCTATCTCGGTCTATTCTTTTGATTTATAAGGGATTTTGCCGATTTCGGCCTATTGGTTAAAAAATGA
GCTGATTTAACAAAAATTTAACGCGAATTTTAACAAAATATTAACGCTTACAATTTAGGTGGCACTTTTC
GGGGAAATGTGCGCGGAACCCCTATTTGTTTATTTTTCTAAATACATTCAAATATGTATCCGCTCATGAG
ACAATAACCCTGATAAATGCTTCAATAATATTGAAAAAGGAAGAGTATGAGTATTCAACATTTCCGTGTC
GCCCTTATTCCCTTTTTTGCGGCATTTTGCCTTCCTGTTTTTGCTCACCCAGAAACGCTGGTGAAAGTAA
AAGATGCTGAAGATCAGTTGGGTGCACGAGTGGGTTACATCGAACTGGATCTCAACAGCGGTAAGATCCT
TGAGAGTTTTCGCCCCGAAGAACGTTTTCCAATGATGAGCACTTTTAAAGTTCTGCTATGTGGCGCGGTA
TTATCCCGTATTGACGCCGGGCAAGAGCAACTCGGTCGCCGCATACACTATTCTCAGAATGACTTGGTTG
AGTACTCACCAGTCACAGAAAAGCATCTTACGGATGGCATGACAGTAAGAGAATTATGCAGTGCTGCCAT
AACCATGAGTGATAACACTGCGGCCAACTTACTTCTGACAACGATCGGAGGACCGAAGGAGCTAACCGCT
TTTTTGCACAACATGGGGGATCATGTAACTCGCCTTGATCGTTGGGAACCGGAGCTGAATGAAGCCATAC
CAAACGACGAGCGTGACACCACGATGCCTGTAGCAATGGCAACAACGTTGCGCAAACTATTAACTGGCGA
ACTACTTACTCTAGCTTCCCGGCAACAATTAATAGACTGGATGGAGGCGGATAAAGTTGCAGGACCACTT
CTGCGCTCGGCCCTTCCGGCTGGCTGGTTTATTGCTGATAAATCTGGAGCCGGTGAGCGTGGGTCTCGCG
GTATCATTGCAGCACTGGGGCCAGATGGTAAGCCCTCCCGTATCGTAGTTATCTACACGACGGGGAGTCA
GGCAACTATGGATGAACGAAATAGACAGATCGCTGAGATAGGTGCCTCACTGATTAAGCATTGGTAACTG
TCAGACCAAGTTTACTCATATATACTTTAGATTGATTTAAAACTTCATTTTTAATTTAAAAGGATCTAGG
TGAAGATCCTTTTTGATAATCTCATGACCAAAATCCCTTAACGTGAGTTTTCGTTCCACTGAGCGTCAGA
CCCCGTAGAAAAGATCAAAGGATCTTCTTGAGATCCTTTTTTTCTGCGCGTAATCTGCTGCTTGCAAACA
AAAAAACCACCGCTACCAGCGGTGGTTTGTTTGCCGGATCAAGAGCTACCAACTCTTTTTCCGAAGGTAA
CTGGCTTCAGCAGAGCGCAGATACCAAATACTGTTCTTCTAGTGTAGCCGTAGTTAGGCCACCACTTCAA
GAACTCTGTAGCACCGCCTACATACCTCGCTCTGCTAATCCTGTTACCAGTGGCTGCTGCCAGTGGCGAT
AAGTCGTGTCTTACCGGGTTGGACTCAAGACGATAGTTACCGGATAAGGCGCAGCGGTCGGGCTGAACGG
GGGGTTCGTGCACACAGCCCAGCTTGGAGCGAACGACCTACACCGAACTGAGATACCTACAGCGTGAGCT
ATGAGAAAGCGCCACGCTTCCCGAAGGGAGAAAGGCGGACAGGTATCCGGTAAGCGGCAGGGTCGGAACA
GGAGAGCGCACGAGGGAGCTTCCAGGGGGAAACGCCTGGTATCTTTATAGTCCTGTCGGGTTTCGCCACC
TCTGACTTGAGCGTCGATTTTTGTGATGCTCGTCAGGGGGGCGGAGCCTATGGAAAAACGCCAGCAACGC
GGCCTTTTTACGGTTCCTGGCCTTTTGCTGGCCTTTTGCTCACATGTTCTTTCCTGCGTTATCCCCTGAT
TCTGTGGATAACCGTATTACCGCCTTTGAGTGAGCTGATACCGCTCGCCGCAGCCGAACGACCGAGCGCA
GCGAGTCAGTGAGCGAGGAAGCGGAAGAGCGCCCAATACGCAAACCGCCTCTCCCCGCGCGTTGGCCGAT
TCATTAATGCAGCTGGCACGACAGGTTTCCCGACTGGAAAGCGGGCAGTGAGCGCAACGCAATTAATGTG
AGTTAGCTCACTCATTAGGCACCCCAGGCTTTACACTTTATGCTTCCGGCTCGTATGTTGTGTGGAATTG
TGAGCGGATAACAATTTCACACAGGAAACAGCTATGACCATGATTACGCCAAGCGCGCAATTAACCCTCA
CTAAAGGGAACAAAAGCTGGAGCTGCAAGC
Features (pLannotate 1.2.2; 31 found; start..end, strand, type, name):
      5..231     +  promoter       RSV promoter: Rous sarcoma virus enhancer/promoter
    232..412     +  LTR            5' LTR (truncated): truncated 5' long terminal repeat (LTR) from HIV-1
    459..584     +  misc_feature   HIV-1 Ψ: packaging signal of human immunodeficiency virus type 1
    568..931     +  CDS            HIV-1 gag (fragment): gag protein from human immunodeficiency virus 1; gag
   1077..1310    +  misc_feature   RRE: The Rev response element (RRE) of HIV-1 allows for Rev-dependent mRNA export from the nucleus to the cytoplasm.
   1687..1713    +  CDS            Rev (fragment): human immunodeficiency virus 1 (HIV-1) Rev protein; rev; enhances nuclear export of unspliced and incompletely spliced viral mRNAs
   1720..1743    +  promoter       SV40 promoter (fragment): SV40 early promoter
   1744..1815    +  promoter       SV40 promoter (fragment): SV40 enhancer and early promoter
   1839..1974    +  rep_origin     SV40 ori: SV40 origin of replication
   2020..2616    +  CDS            PuroR (fragment): puromycin N-acetyltransferase; pac from Streptomyces; confers resistance to puromycin
   2665..2782    +  misc_feature   cPPT/CTS: central polypurine tract and central termination sequence of HIV-1
   2847..2913    +  CDS            small t antigen (fragment): SV40 (simian virus 40) small t antigen
   2920..4098    +  promoter       EF-1α promoter: strong constitutive promoter for human elongation factor EF-1α
   4115..4621    +  CDS            ZNF705D (fragment): Z705D_HUMAN - Experimental evidence at protein level: Swiss-Prot protein existence level 1. May be involved in transcriptional regulation. From Homo sapiens (Human).
   5030..5083    +  promoter       U6 promoter (fragment): RNA polymerase III promoter for human U6 snRNA
   5125..5713    +  misc_feature   WPRE: woodchuck hepatitis virus posttranscriptional regulatory element
   5764..5783    +  misc_feature   cPPT/CTS (fragment): central polypurine tract and central termination sequence of HIV-1
   5785..6018    +  LTR            3' LTR (ΔU3): self-inactivating 3' long terminal repeat (LTR) from HIV-1
   6096..6217    +  polyA_signal   SV40 poly(A) signal: SV40 polyadenylation signal
   6257..6392    +  rep_origin     SV40 ori: SV40 origin of replication
   6413..6431    -  promoter       T7 promoter: promoter for bacteriophage T7 RNA polymerase
   6439..6594    +  CDS            lacZα (fragment): LacZα fragment of β-galactosidase; lacZ fragment
   6599..7027    +  rep_origin     f1 ori (sequence partly withheld): f1 bacteriophage origin of replication; arrow indicates direction of (+) strand synthesis
   7080..7184    +  promoter       AmpR promoter: bla
   7185..8045    +  CDS            AmpR: β-lactamase; bla; confers resistance to ampicillin, carbenicillin, and related antibiotics
   8216..8804    +  rep_origin     ori: high-copy-number ColE1/pMB1/pBR322/pUC origin of replication
   8987..9079    +  CDS            lacI (fragment): lac repressor; lacI; The lac repressor binds to the lac operator to inhibit transcription in E. coli. This inhibition can be relieved by adding lactose or isopropyl-β-D-thiogalactopyranoside (IPTG).
   9092..9113    +  protein_bind   CAP binding site: CAP binding activates transcription in the presence of cAMP. E. coli catabolite activator protein
   9128..9158    +  promoter       lac promoter: promoter for the E. coli lac operon
   9166..9182    +  protein_bind   lac operator: The lac repressor binds to the lac operator to inhibit transcription in E. coli. This inhibition can be relieved by adding lactose or isopropyl-β-D-thiogalactopyranoside (IPTG). lac repressor encoded by lacI
   9227..9245    +  promoter       T3 promoter: promoter for bacteriophage T3 RNA polymerase
