[The description below was written by a language model from this plasmid's Addgene catalogue record and pLannotate feature annotations shown in this document.]
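Description:
TFORF2676 is a third-generation-style, self-inactivating lentiviral expression plasmid built on the pLX_TRC317 backbone. It carries the human zinc-finger transcription factor ZNF705A as an open reading frame of about 1 kb, giving a 9,268 nt plasmid. It is maintained in E. coli through a high-copy ColE1/pUC origin and an ampicillin resistance gene. An f1 origin and remnants of a lac/lacZα cloning region flanked by T7 and T3 promoters are also present. Because the repeated LTR sequences can recombine, the depositor recommends checking several colonies.

The viral genome is transcribed from an RSV promoter fused to a truncated HIV-1 5' LTR. This is followed by the Ψ packaging signal with a gag fragment, the Rev response element, a cPPT/CTS, and a ΔU3 3' LTR that inactivates LTR-driven transcription after integration. An SV40 poly(A) signal lies downstream of the 3' LTR. Within this unit, an SV40 early promoter drives puromycin N-acetyltransferase for selection of transduced mammalian cells. A separate EF-1α promoter drives the transcription factor ORF, and a WPRE downstream enhances transcript stability and expression. The automated annotation labels part of the ORF as a fragment of ZNF705D, which probably reflects sequence similarity to a related gene, since the catalogue entry names ZNF705A.

According to the record, each member of this collection also carries a unique 24-bp barcode, although the feature table does not annotate it. The barcode allows the overexpressed factor to be identified by sequencing in pooled screens. The associated work used such screens to examine transcription factors that direct cell differentiation.
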