Addgene plasmid #142355: TFORF2676
Purpose: Lentiviral vector for overexpressing transcription factor ORFs with unique 24-bp barcodes. Barcodes facilitate identification of transcription factors in pooled screens.
Depositing lab: Feng Zhang. Depositing organization: Broad Institute. Publication: A transcription factor atlas of directed differentiation. Joung J, Ma S, Tay T, Geiger-Schuller KR, Kirchgatterer PC, Verdine VK, Guo B, Arias-Garcia MA, Allen WE, Singh A, Kuksenko O, Abudayyeh OO, Gootenberg JS, Fu Z, Macrae RK, Buenrostro JD, Regev A, Zhang F. Cell. 2023 Jan 5;186(1):209-229.e26. doi: 10.1016/j.cell.2022.11.026. PubMed 36608654.
Backbone
  Vector backbone: pLX_TRC317
  Backbone manufacturer: Broad Institute Genetic Perturbation Platform
  Backbone size w/o insert (bp): 8264
  Vector type: Mammalian Expression, Lentiviral
  Selectable markers: Puromycin
Growth in bacteria
  Bacterial resistance: Ampicillin, 100 μg/mL
  Growth temperature: 37°C
  Growth strain: NEB Stable
  Copy number: High Copy
Gene/Insert
  Gene/Insert name: ZNF705A
  Species: H. sapiens (human)
  Insert size (bp): 1004
  Entrez Gene: ZNF705A
  Promoter: EF1a
  Cloning method: Unknown
  Sequencing primers: 5′ GGGTGGAGACTGAAGTTAGGCCAG; 3′ CACATAGCGTAAAAGGAGCAACATAG
Terms and licenses: Academic/Nonprofit Terms; Industry Terms: Not Available to Industry
Depositor comments: NM_001004328,ENST00000610508,ENST00000359286 . The transcription factor ORF portion of this plasmid was synthesized by Genewiz. Please test multiple small colonies in case of plasmid recombination. To make this collection available in a timely manner, a portion of this collection was not fully sequenced by Addgene. If an Addgene verified full plasmid sequence is not available, please contact us prior to placing an order to request the full sequence.
How to cite: TFORF2676 was a gift from Feng Zhang (Addgene plasmid # 142355 ; http://n2t.net/addgene:142355 ; RRID:Addgene_142355)
