>Addgene plasmid #142355 | TFORF2676 | depositor partial sequence | sequence record 279203 | Insert
ACCGCCACCATGCATTCACTAAAGAAAGTGACTTTTGAAGATGTAGCTATTGACTTCACCCAGGAAGAGT
GGGCCATGATGGACACATCCAAGAGAAAGCTGTACAGAGATGTGATGCTGGAAAATATCAGTCACCTGGT
GTCCCTCGGGTACCAGATAAGCAAATCCTATATAATTTTGCAGCTGGAGCAAGGAAAAGAGCTGTGGCGG
GAAGGAAGAGAATTTCTTCAAGACCAGAATCCAGACAGGGAAAGTGCCCTTAAGAAAAAACACATGATAT
CCATGCATCCTATCACCAGAAAAGACGCATCCACCAGTATGACAATGGAGAACTCTCTCATTCTGGAGGA
TCCTTTTGAATGTAATGATTCGGGAGAAGATTGCACTCACAGTTCCACAATAACTCAGCGTTTGTTAACT
CACAGTGGAAAGAAACCCTATGTCAGCAAACAGTGTGGAAAATCTCTTCGTAATCTTTTCTCCCCTAAAC
CACATAAACAAATTCATACTAAAGGTAAATCATATCAATGTAATCTATGTGAAAAGGCCTATACTAATTG
CTTTCGCCTTAGACGGCACAAGATGACTCACACTGGAGAGAGGCCATATGCATGTCATCTATGTGGAAAA
GCCTTCACTCAGTGTTCTCACCTTAGAAGACATGAGAAAACTCACACGGGAGAGAGACCATATAAGTGTC
ATCAATGTGGGAAAGCCTTTATTCAATCCTTTAACCTTCGAAGACATGAGAGAACTCACCTTGGAAAAAA
GTGTTATGAATGTGATAAAAGTGGGAAAGCCTTTAGTCAAAGCTCTGGCTTTAGAGGAAACAAAATAATT
CACACTGGAGAGAAACCACATGCTTGTCTTCTATGTGGGAAGGCCTTCAGTCTGTCTTCCGACCTTAGAT
AGTAATGAACTAGTCCGTAACTTGAAAGTATTTCGATTTCTTGGCTTTATATATCTTGTGGAAAGGACGA
CATCCCTTAGATTGATCGGGTACC
