>Addgene plasmid #142355 | TFORF2676 | depositor partial sequence | sequence record 279204 | Barcode
CATCCCTTAGATTGATCGGGTACC
